Addgene plasmid #157862: pAtetO_6xHis-Klentaq
Purpose: Plasmid for the aTc-inducible expression of the Klentaq
Depositing lab: Andrew Ellington. Depositing organization: University of Texas at Austin. Publication: Evolution of a Thermophilic Strand-Displacing Polymerase Using High-Temperature Isothermal Compartmentalized Self-Replication. Milligan JN, Shroff R, Garry DJ, Ellington AD. Biochemistry. 2018 Aug 7;57(31):4607-4619. doi: 10.1021/acs.biochem.8b00200. Epub 2018 Apr 18. PubMed 29629759.
Backbone
  Vector backbone: pAtetO
  Backbone manufacturer: modified from pASK-IBA37plus (IBA GmbH)
  Modifications to backbone: Removal of 6xHis tag, multiple cloning site, and Rop gene from pASK-IBA37plus
  Vector type: Bacterial Expression
Growth in bacteria
  Bacterial resistance: Ampicillin, 100 μg/mL
  Growth temperature: 37°C
  Growth strain: DH5alpha
  Copy number: High Copy
Gene/Insert
  Gene/Insert name: Klentaq (alt name: Klentaq polymerase)
  Species: Thermus aquaticus
  Insert size (bp): 1710
  Promoter: tet PA
  Tag / fusion protein: 6xHis (N terminal on insert)
  Cloning method: Gibson Cloning
  Sequencing primers: 5′ TTTGTTTAACTTTAAGAAGGAGATATACATATGGCTAGCAGAGGATCGCATCACCATCACCATCACATCGAAGGGCGCCTTCTTCACGAGTTCGGAC; 3′ GAAGATTGGTTATCTGCGAAAGAATGATAATTGCCTCTGCCAAAATTCTGTCCTCAAGCG
Terms and licenses: Academic/Nonprofit Terms; Industry Terms: Not Available to Industry
Depositor comments: There is an N82D mismatch in the TetR coding sequence that is not known to be of functional concern.
How to cite: pAtetO_6xHis-Klentaq was a gift from Andrew Ellington (Addgene plasmid # 157862 ; http://n2t.net/addgene:157862 ; RRID:Addgene_157862)
