[The description below was written by a language model from this plasmid's Addgene catalogue record and pLannotate feature annotations shown in this document.]
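Description:
pAtetO_6xHis-Klentaq is a 4.5 kb bacterial expression plasmid for anhydrotetracycline (aTc)-inducible production of Klentaq, the N-terminally truncated large fragment of Thermus aquaticus DNA polymerase I. The pAtetO backbone is derived from pASK-IBA37plus, from which the original 6xHis tag, multiple cloning site and Rop gene were removed. It replicates in E. coli from a ColE1/pUC-type origin, and the loss of Rop is consistent with its recorded high copy number. Selection is by ampicillin resistance from a β-lactamase gene with its own bla promoter. The TetR repressor coding sequence lies immediately downstream of bla in the same orientation, so the repressor is supplied from the plasmid itself.

The roughly 1.7 kb insert was added by Gibson assembly downstream of the tet promoter/operator region, where tet operator sequences are annotated. It is preceded by the efficient bacteriophage T7 gene 10 ribosome binding site. The open reading frame begins with a short leader carrying an N-terminal 6xHis tag for metal-affinity purification, followed by the polA fragment. In the absence of inducer, TetR binds the operators and keeps transcription off; adding aTc releases the repressor and switches on polymerase expression. An rrnB T1 terminator sits upstream of the promoter region, where it would insulate the cassette from read-through transcription.

The depositor notes an N82D difference in TetR that is not known to affect function. The depositor and sequencing-derived records are the same length and show the same features, differing only in the numbering start point. The associated work concerns directed evolution of thermostable strand-displacing polymerases by compartmentalized self-replication, where this construct provides tightly regulated expression of the purifiable Klentaq enzyme.
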