Features (pLannotate 1.2.2; 10 found; start..end, strand, type, name):
    138..764     -  CDS            TetR: tetracycline repressor TetR; tetR; TetR binds to the tetracycline operator tetO to inhibit transcription. This inhibition can be relieved by adding tetracycline or doxycycline.
    772..1631    -  CDS            AmpR (fragment): β-lactamase; bla; confers resistance to ampicillin, carbenicillin, and related antibiotics
   1632..1736    -  promoter       AmpR promoter: bla
   1766..1809    -  terminator     rrnB T1 terminator: Escherichia coli rrnB; transcription terminator T1 from the E. coli rrnB gene
   1895..1913    +  protein_bind   tet operator: bacterial operator O1 for the tetR and tetA genes tetracycline repressor TetR
   1917..1946    +  protein_bind   tetracycline response element (fragment): contains seven copies of the tetracycline operator tetO tetracycline repressor TetR
   1958..1980    +  RBS            RBS: efficient ribosome binding site from bacteriophage T7 gene 10 (Olins and Rangwala, 1989)
   2006..2023    +  CDS            7xHis (fragment): 6xHis affinity tag
   2030..3691    +  CDS            polA (fragment): DPO1_THEAQ - Also known as pol1. Experimental evidence at protein level: Swiss-Prot protein existence level 1. From Thermus aquaticus. Used in the PCR method because of its high thermostability. Has a relatively high error rate because it lacks exonuclease proofreading functionality.
   3901..4489    -  rep_origin     ori: high-copy-number ColE1/pMB1/pBR322/pUC origin of replication
>Addgene plasmid #157862 | pAtetO_6xHis-Klentaq | depositor full sequence | sequence record 304729 | pAtetO_6xHis-Klentaq sequence 4504 bps
TTTTCTACGGGGTCTGACGCTCAGTGGAACGAAAACTCACGTTAAGGGATTTTGGTCATGAGATTATCAA
AAAGGATCTTCACCTAGATCCTTTTAAACTAGTGAAGTTACCATCACGGAAAAAGGTTATGCTGCTTTTA
AGACCCACTTTCACATTTAAGTTGTTTTTCTAATCCGCATATGATCAATTCAAGGCCGAATAAGAAGGCT
GGCTCTGCACCTTGGTGATCAAATAATTCGATAGCTTGTCGTAATAATGGCGGCATACTATCAGTAGTAG
GTGTTTCCCTTTCTTCTTTAGCGACTTGATGCTCTTGATCTTCCAATACGCAACCTAAAGTAAAATGCCC
CACTGCGCTGAGTGCATATAATGCATTCTCTAGTGAAAAACCTTGTTGGCATAAAAAGGCTAATTGATTT
TCGAGAGTTTCATACTGTTTTTCTGTAGGCCGTGTACCTAAATGTACTTTTGCTCCATCGCGATGACTTA
GTAAAGCACATCTAAAACTTTTAGCGTTATTACGTAAAAAATCTTGCCAGCTTTCCCCTTCTAAAGGGCA
AAAGTGAGTATGGTGCCTATCTAACATCTCAATGGCTAAGGCGTCGAGCAAAGCCCGCTTATTTTTTACA
TGCCAATACAATGTAGGCTGCTCTACACCTAGCTTCTGGGCGAGTTTACGGGTTGTTAAACCTTCGATTC
CGACCTCATTAAGCAGCTCTAATGCGCTGTTAATCACTTTACTTTTATCTAAACGAGACATCATTAATTC
CTACCAATGCTTAATCAGTGAGGCACCTATCTCAGCGATCTGTCTATTTCGTTCATCCATAGTTGCCTGA
CTCCCCGTCGTGTAGATAACTACGATACGGGAGGGCTTACCATCTGGCCCCAGTGCTGCAATGATACCGC
GAGAGCCACGCTCACCGGCTCCAGATTTATCAGCAATAAACCAGCCAGCCGGAAGGGCCGAGCGCAGAAG
TGGTCCTGCAACTTTATCCGCCTCCATCCAGTCTATCAATTGTTGCCGGGAAGCTAGAGTAAGTAGTTCG
CCAGTTAATAGTTTGCGCAACGTTGTTGCCATTGCTACAGGCATCGTGGTGTCACGCTCGTCGTTTGGTA
TGGCTTCATTCAGCTCCGGTTCCCAACGATCAAGGCGAGTTACATGATCCCCCATGTTGTGCAAAAAAGC
GGTTAGCTCCTTCGGTCCTCCGATCGTTGTCAGAAGTAAGTTGGCCGCAGTGTTATCACTCATGGTTATG
GCAGCACTGCATAATTCTCTTACTGTCATGCCATCCGTAAGATGCTTTTCTGTGACTGGTGAGTACTCAA
CCAAGTCATTCTGAGAATAGTGTATGCGGCGACCGAGTTGCTCTTGCCCGGCGTCAATACGGGATAATAC
CGCGCCACATAGCAGAACTTTAAAAGTGCTCATCATTGGAAAACGTTCTTCGGGGCGAAAACTCTCAAGG
ATCTTACCGCTGTTGAGATCCAGTTCGATGTAACCCACTCGTGCACCCAACTGATCTTCAGCATCTTTTA
CTTTCACCAGCGTTTCTGGGTGAGCAAAAACAGGAAGGCAAAATGCCGCAAAAAAGGGAATAAGGGCGAC
ACGGAAATGTTGAATACTCATACTCTTCCTTTTTCAATATTATTGAAGCATTTATCAGGGTTATTGTCTC
ATGAGCGGATACATATTTGAATGTATTTAGAAAAATAAACAAATAGGGGTTCCGCGCACATTTCCCGGGA
ACTGCCAGACATCAAATAAAACAAAAGGCTCAGTCGGAAGACTGGGCCTTTTGTTTTATCTGTTGTTTGT
CGGTGAACACTCTCCCGATTGCGATACAGACCCTAATTTCACATCATATGACACTAATCCTAATTTTTGT
TGACACTCTATCATTGATAGAGTTATTTTACCTCTCCCTATCAGTGATAGAGAAAACTAGAAATAATTTT
GTTTAACTTTAAGAAGGAGATATACATATGGCTAGCAGAGGATCGCATCACCATCACCATCACATCGAAG
GGCGCCTTCTTCACGAGTTCGGACTTCTCGAGTCGCCCAAGGCCCTGGAAGAGGCGCCGTGGCCTCCTCC
AGAGGGGGCTTTCGTGGGATTTGTGCTGAGTCGAAAAGAACCCATGTGGGCTGATTTACTCGCGCTGGCT
GCGGCAAGAGGGGGACGTGTCCATCGTGCTCCTGAGCCCTATAAAGCACTGCGCGATCTCAAGGAGGCTC
GTGGCCTCCTCGCCAAGGATCTTTCTGTTTTGGCCCTGCGGGAGGGATTGGGGCTTCCTCCGGGCGACGA
TCCCATGTTACTTGCGTATTTATTGGACCCCAGTAACACGACACCTGAAGGAGTAGCCCGTCGCTATGGA
GGGGAATGGACCGAAGAAGCGGGAGAACGTGCGGCACTGTCGGAACGCCTCTTTGCGAACTTATGGGGCC
GTCTTGAAGGTGAAGAGCGTCTTCTGTGGCTTTACCGCGAAGTGGAGCGTCCGCTGTCGGCAGTTCTCGC
TCATATGGAAGCTACGGGTGTTAGACTTGACGTGGCATACCTGCGTGCGTTGTCGTTAGAAGTGGCCGAA
GAGATTGCTAGACTCGAAGCAGAAGTTTTTCGGTTAGCGGGACATCCATTTAATCTCAATTCCCGTGACC
AGCTGGAGCGCGTTCTCTTTGATGAATTGGGGCTCCCTGCCATTGGGAAAACCGAAAAAACCGGTAAACG
CTCAACCAGTGCTGCTGTGCTGGAGGCACTGCGTGAGGCCCATCCGATCGTGGAGAAAATTCTGCAGTAC
CGGGAGCTCACTAAGTTGAAAAGCACATATATCGACCCCCTGCCGGATTTAATTCACCCGCGCACCGGAA
GACTCCACACAAGATTTAACCAGACGGCGACCGCAACCGGACGCCTGTCCTCATCCGATCCGAACTTGCA
GAACATCCCGGTCCGTACTCCGTTGGGTCAGCGGATCCGGCGGGCATTTATCGCCGAGGAAGGTTGGCTT
CTGGTCGCGCTGGACTACAGCCAAATCGAATTGCGTGTGTTAGCACACCTTTCGGGAGACGAAAATTTGA
TTCGGGTGTTTCAAGAGGGTCGTGATATTCACACGGAAACCGCGAGTTGGATGTTTGGGGTGCCTCGAGA
GGCAGTGGATCCACTTATGCGTCGTGCAGCAAAAACAATCAATTTCGGCGTCCTCTATGGTATGAGCGCT
CACCGTCTTTCTCAGGAACTTGCCATCCCCTACGAAGAGGCCCAGGCATTTATTGAGCGTTATTTCCAGA
GCTTTCCGAAAGTTAGAGCCTGGATTGAGAAAACCTTGGAAGAAGGTCGGCGTCGGGGGTATGTGGAGAC
TCTTTTTGGTCGTCGGCGCTACGTACCGGATCTGGAAGCTCGTGTCAAGTCTGTGCGCGAAGCTGCCGAA
CGTATGGCATTTAATATGCCGGTCCAGGGGACCGCAGCAGATCTTATGAAGTTAGCAATGGTCAAATTGT
TCCCCCGGCTTGAAGAGATGGGGGCGCGTATGCTGCTTCAGGTACATGATGAGCTTGTCCTGGAAGCCCC
GAAGGAACGAGCGGAAGCTGTGGCCCGTCTTGCTAAAGAGGTCATGGAAGGAGTCTACCCACTGGCCGTG
CCGTTGGAAGTGGAGGTCGGCATTGGAGAAGATTGGTTATCTGCGAAAGAATGATAATTGCCTCTGCCAA
AATTCTGTCCTCAAGCGTTTTAGTTCGTCGGTCAGTTTCACCTGATTTACGTAAAAACCCGCTTCGGCGG
GTTTTTGCTTTTGGAGGGGCAGAAAGATGAATGACTGTCGGCCATTCGATGGTGTCGGGTCATGTGAGCA
AAAGGCCAGCAAAAGGCCAGGAACCGTAAAAAGGCCGCGTTGCTGGCGTTTTTCCATAGGCTCCGCCCCC
CTGACGAGCATCACAAAAATCGACGCTCAAGTCAGAGGTGGCGAAACCCGACAGGACTATAAAGATACCA
GGCGTTTCCCCCTGGAAGCTCCCTCGTGCGCTCTCCTGTTCCGACCCTGCCGCTTACCGGATACCTGTCC
GCCTTTCTCCCTTCGGGAAGCGTGGCGCTTTCTCATAGCTCACGCTGTAGGTATCTCAGTTCGGTGTAGG
TCGTTCGCTCCAAGCTGGGCTGTGTGCACGAACCCCCCGTTCAGCCCGACCGCTGCGCCTTATCCGGTAA
CTATCGTCTTGAGTCCAACCCGGTAAGACACGACTTATCGCCACTGGCAGCAGCCACTGGTAACAGGATT
AGCAGAGCGAGGTATGTAGGCGGTGCTACAGAGTTCTTGAAGTGGTGGCCTAACTACGGCTACACTAGAA
GGACAGTATTTGGTATCTGCGCTCTGCTGAAGCCAGTTACCTTCGGAAAAAGAGTTGGTAGCTCTTGATC
CGGCAAACAAACCACCGCTGGTAGCGGTGGTTTTTTTGTTTGCAAGCAGCAGATTACGCGCAGAAAAAAA
GGATCTCAAGAAGATCCTTTGATC
