Features (pLannotate 1.2.2; 10 found; start..end, strand, type, name):
     14..36      +  RBS            RBS: efficient ribosome binding site from bacteriophage T7 gene 10 (Olins and Rangwala, 1989)
     62..79      +  CDS            7xHis (fragment): 6xHis affinity tag
     86..1747    +  CDS            polA (fragment): DPO1_THEAQ - Also known as pol1. Experimental evidence at protein level: Swiss-Prot protein existence level 1. From Thermus aquaticus. Used in the PCR method because of its high thermostability. Has a relatively high error rate because it lacks exonuclease proofreading functionality.
   1957..2545    -  rep_origin     ori: high-copy-number ColE1/pMB1/pBR322/pUC origin of replication
   2698..3324    -  CDS            TetR: tetracycline repressor TetR; tetR; TetR binds to the tetracycline operator tetO to inhibit transcription. This inhibition can be relieved by adding tetracycline or doxycycline.
   3332..4191    -  CDS            AmpR (fragment): β-lactamase; bla; confers resistance to ampicillin, carbenicillin, and related antibiotics
   4192..4296    -  promoter       AmpR promoter: bla
   4326..4369    -  terminator     rrnB T1 terminator: Escherichia coli rrnB; transcription terminator T1 from the E. coli rrnB gene
   4455..4473    +  protein_bind   tet operator: bacterial operator O1 for the tetR and tetA genes tetracycline repressor TetR
   4477..2       +  protein_bind   tetracycline response element (fragment) (across the origin): contains seven copies of the tetracycline operator tetO tetracycline repressor TetR
>Addgene plasmid #157862 | pAtetO_6xHis-Klentaq | addgene full sequence | sequence record 308949 | Addgene NGS Result
AACTAGAAATAATTTTGTTTAACTTTAAGAAGGAGATATACATATGGCTAGCAGAGGATCGCATCACCAT
CACCATCACATCGAAGGGCGCCTTCTTCACGAGTTCGGACTTCTCGAGTCGCCCAAGGCCCTGGAAGAGG
CGCCGTGGCCTCCTCCAGAGGGGGCTTTCGTGGGATTTGTGCTGAGTCGAAAAGAACCCATGTGGGCTGA
TTTACTCGCGCTGGCTGCGGCAAGAGGGGGACGTGTCCATCGTGCTCCTGAGCCCTATAAAGCACTGCGC
GATCTCAAGGAGGCTCGTGGCCTCCTCGCCAAGGATCTTTCTGTTTTGGCCCTGCGGGAGGGATTGGGGC
TTCCTCCGGGCGACGATCCCATGTTACTTGCGTATTTATTGGACCCCAGTAACACGACACCTGAAGGAGT
AGCCCGTCGCTATGGAGGGGAATGGACCGAAGAAGCGGGAGAACGTGCGGCACTGTCGGAACGCCTCTTT
GCGAACTTATGGGGCCGTCTTGAAGGTGAAGAGCGTCTTCTGTGGCTTTACCGCGAAGTGGAGCGTCCGC
TGTCGGCAGTTCTCGCTCATATGGAAGCTACGGGTGTTAGACTTGACGTGGCATACCTGCGTGCGTTGTC
GTTAGAAGTGGCCGAAGAGATTGCTAGACTCGAAGCAGAAGTTTTTCGGTTAGCGGGACATCCATTTAAT
CTCAATTCCCGTGACCAGCTGGAGCGCGTTCTCTTTGATGAATTGGGGCTCCCTGCCATTGGGAAAACCG
AAAAAACCGGTAAACGCTCAACCAGTGCTGCTGTGCTGGAGGCACTGCGTGAGGCCCATCCGATCGTGGA
GAAAATTCTGCAGTACCGGGAGCTCACTAAGTTGAAAAGCACATATATCGACCCCCTGCCGGATTTAATT
CACCCGCGCACCGGAAGACTCCACACAAGATTTAACCAGACGGCGACCGCAACCGGACGCCTGTCCTCAT
CCGATCCGAACTTGCAGAACATCCCGGTCCGTACTCCGTTGGGTCAGCGGATCCGGCGGGCATTTATCGC
CGAGGAAGGTTGGCTTCTGGTCGCGCTGGACTACAGCCAAATCGAATTGCGTGTGTTAGCACACCTTTCG
GGAGACGAAAATTTGATTCGGGTGTTTCAAGAGGGTCGTGATATTCACACGGAAACCGCGAGTTGGATGT
TTGGGGTGCCTCGAGAGGCAGTGGATCCACTTATGCGTCGTGCAGCAAAAACAATCAATTTCGGCGTCCT
CTATGGTATGAGCGCTCACCGTCTTTCTCAGGAACTTGCCATCCCCTACGAAGAGGCCCAGGCATTTATT
GAGCGTTATTTCCAGAGCTTTCCGAAAGTTAGAGCCTGGATTGAGAAAACCTTGGAAGAAGGTCGGCGTC
GGGGGTATGTGGAGACTCTTTTTGGTCGTCGGCGCTACGTACCGGATCTGGAAGCTCGTGTCAAGTCTGT
GCGCGAAGCTGCCGAACGTATGGCATTTAATATGCCGGTCCAGGGGACCGCAGCAGATCTTATGAAGTTA
GCAATGGTCAAATTGTTCCCCCGGCTTGAAGAGATGGGGGCGCGTATGCTGCTTCAGGTACATGATGAGC
TTGTCCTGGAAGCCCCGAAGGAACGAGCGGAAGCTGTGGCCCGTCTTGCTAAAGAGGTCATGGAAGGAGT
CTACCCACTGGCCGTGCCGTTGGAAGTGGAGGTCGGCATTGGAGAAGATTGGTTATCTGCGAAAGAATGA
TAATTGCCTCTGCCAAAATTCTGTCCTCAAGCGTTTTAGTTCGTCGGTCAGTTTCACCTGATTTACGTAA
AAACCCGCTTCGGCGGGTTTTTGCTTTTGGAGGGGCAGAAAGATGAATGACTGTCGGCCATTCGATGGTG
TCGGGTCATGTGAGCAAAAGGCCAGCAAAAGGCCAGGAACCGTAAAAAGGCCGCGTTGCTGGCGTTTTTC
CATAGGCTCCGCCCCCCTGACGAGCATCACAAAAATCGACGCTCAAGTCAGAGGTGGCGAAACCCGACAG
GACTATAAAGATACCAGGCGTTTCCCCCTGGAAGCTCCCTCGTGCGCTCTCCTGTTCCGACCCTGCCGCT
TACCGGATACCTGTCCGCCTTTCTCCCTTCGGGAAGCGTGGCGCTTTCTCATAGCTCACGCTGTAGGTAT
CTCAGTTCGGTGTAGGTCGTTCGCTCCAAGCTGGGCTGTGTGCACGAACCCCCCGTTCAGCCCGACCGCT
GCGCCTTATCCGGTAACTATCGTCTTGAGTCCAACCCGGTAAGACACGACTTATCGCCACTGGCAGCAGC
CACTGGTAACAGGATTAGCAGAGCGAGGTATGTAGGCGGTGCTACAGAGTTCTTGAAGTGGTGGCCTAAC
TACGGCTACACTAGAAGAACAGTATTTGGTATCTGCGCTCTGCTGAAGCCAGTTACCTTCGGAAAAAGAG
TTGGTAGCTCTTGATCCGGCAAACAAACCACCGCTGGTAGCGGTGGTTTTTTTGTTTGCAAGCAGCAGAT
TACGCGCAGAAAAAAAGGATCTCAAGAAGATCCTTTGATCTTTTCTACGGGGTCTGACGCTCAGTGGAAC
GAAAACTCACGTTAAGGGATTTTGGTCATGAGATTATCAAAAAGGATCTTCACCTAGATCCTTTTAAACT
AGTGAAGTTACCATCACGGAAAAAGGTTATGCTGCTTTTAAGACCCACTTTCACATTTAAGTTGTTTTTC
TAATCCGCATATGATCAATTCAAGGCCGAATAAGAAGGCTGGCTCTGCACCTTGGTGATCAAATAATTCG
ATAGCTTGTCGTAATAATGGCGGCATACTATCAGTAGTAGGTGTTTCCCTTTCTTCTTTAGCGACTTGAT
GCTCTTGATCTTCCAATACGCAACCTAAAGTAAAATGCCCCACTGCGCTGAGTGCATATAATGCATTCTC
TAGTGAAAAACCTTGTTGGCATAAAAAGGCTAATTGATTTTCGAGAGTTTCATACTGTTTTTCTGTAGGC
CGTGTACCTAAATGTACTTTTGCTCCATCGCGATGACTTAGTAAAGCACATCTAAAACTTTTAGCGTTAT
CACGTAAAAAATCTTGCCAGCTTTCCCCTTCTAAAGGGCAAAAGTGAGTATGGTGCCTATCTAACATCTC
AATGGCTAAGGCGTCGAGCAAAGCCCGCTTATTTTTTACATGCCAATACAATGTAGGCTGCTCTACACCT
AGCTTCTGGGCGAGTTTACGGGTTGTTAAACCTTCGATTCCGACCTCATTAAGCAGCTCTAATGCGCTGT
TAATCACTTTACTTTTATCTAAACGAGACATCATTAATTCCTACCAATGCTTAATCAGTGAGGCACCTAT
CTCAGCGATCTGTCTATTTCGTTCATCCATAGTTGCCTGACTCCCCGTCGTGTAGATAACTACGATACGG
GAGGGCTTACCATCTGGCCCCAGTGCTGCAATGATACCGCGAGAGCCACGCTCACCGGCTCCAGATTTAT
CAGCAATAAACCAGCCAGCCGGAAGGGCCGAGCGCAGAAGTGGTCCTGCAACTTTATCCGCCTCCATCCA
GTCTATCAATTGTTGCCGGGAAGCTAGAGTAAGTAGTTCGCCAGTTAATAGTTTGCGCAACGTTGTTGCC
ATTGCTACAGGCATCGTGGTGTCACGCTCGTCGTTTGGTATGGCTTCATTCAGCTCCGGTTCCCAACGAT
CAAGGCGAGTTACATGATCCCCCATGTTGTGCAAAAAAGCGGTTAGCTCCTTCGGTCCTCCGATCGTTGT
CAGAAGTAAGTTGGCCGCAGTGTTATCACTCATGGTTATGGCAGCACTGCATAATTCTCTTACTGTCATG
CCATCCGTAAGATGCTTTTCTGTGACTGGTGAGTACTCAACCAAGTCATTCTGAGAATAGTGTATGCGGC
GACCGAGTTGCTCTTGCCCGGCGTCAATACGGGATAATACCGCGCCACATAGCAGAACTTTAAAAGTGCT
CATCATTGGAAAACGTTCTTCGGGGCGAAAACTCTCAAGGATCTTACCGCTGTTGAGATCCAGTTCGATG
TAACCCACTCGTGCACCCAACTGATCTTCAGCATCTTTTACTTTCACCAGCGTTTCTGGGTGAGCAAAAA
CAGGAAGGCAAAATGCCGCAAAAAAGGGAATAAGGGCGACACGGAAATGTTGAATACTCATACTCTTCCT
TTTTCAATATTATTGAAGCATTTATCAGGGTTATTGTCTCATGAGCGGATACATATTTGAATGTATTTAG
AAAAATAAACAAATAGGGGTTCCGCGCACATTTCCCGGGAACTGCCAGACATCAAATAAAACAAAAGGCT
CAGTCGGAAGACTGGGCCTTTTGTTTTATCTGTTGTTTGTCGGTGAACACTCTCCCGATTGCGATACAGA
CCCTAATTTCACATCATATGACACTAATCCTAATTTTTGTTGACACTCTATCATTGATAGAGTTATTTTA
CCTCTCCCTATCAGTGATAGAGAA
